Addgene plasmid #240286: pvPE-V2
Purpose: Encodes second generation porcine endogenous retrovirus-derived prime editing (pvPE) system into mammalian cells for gene editing.
Depositing lab: Lusheng Huang. Depositing organization: Jiangxi Agricultural University. Publication: Highly efficient prime editors for mammalian genome editing based on porcine retrovirus reverse transcriptase. Liu W, Duan W, Peng Z, Liao Y, Wang X, Liu R, Jing Q, Jiang H, Fan Y, Ge L, Huang L, Xing Y. Trends Biotechnol. 2025 Aug 30:S0167-7799(25)00314-2. doi: 10.1016/j.tibtech.2025.07.029. PubMed 40885667.
Backbone
  Vector backbone: pCMV
  Vector type: Mammalian Expression, CRISPR
Growth in bacteria
  Bacterial resistance: Ampicillin, 100 μg/mL
  Growth temperature: 37°C
  Growth strain: DH5alpha
  Copy number: High Copy
Gene/Insert
  Gene/Insert name: pvPE-V2 (alt name: Cas9(H840A)-PERV-C RT(D199N, T305K, W312F, L602W, V222A, Y63R, C408R))
  Species: Synthetic; Cas9 is from S. pyogenes;PERV-C RT is derived from C subtype porcine endogenous retroviruses found in Chinese Bama miniature pig
  Insert size (bp): 6177
  Promoter: CMV
  Tag / fusion protein: SV40 NLS (N terminal on backbone); SV40 NLS (C terminal on backbone)
  Cloning method: Gene Synthesis
  Sequencing primers: 5′ T7-forward; 3′ BGH-reverse
Terms and licenses: Academic/Nonprofit Terms; Industry Terms: Not Available to Industry
How to cite: pvPE-V2 was a gift from Lusheng Huang (Addgene plasmid # 240286 ; http://n2t.net/addgene:240286 ; RRID:Addgene_240286)
