[The description below was written by a language model from this plasmid's Addgene catalogue record and pLannotate feature annotations shown in this document.]
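Description:
pvPE-V2 is a mammalian expression plasmid on a pCMV backbone that encodes a second-generation prime editor built around a reverse transcriptase from porcine endogenous retrovirus. It is maintained in E. coli as a high-copy plasmid through a ColE1/pUC-type origin and is selected with ampicillin via the β-lactamase gene. No mammalian selection marker is annotated, only a short SV40 promoter fragment, so the plasmid appears suited to transient delivery. Remnants of a lac promoter/operator region, a lacI fragment and a pBR322 bom fragment are backbone leftovers with no stated function.

The payload is a single synthetic open reading frame of about 6.2 kb, driven by the human CMV immediate-early enhancer and promoter and terminated by the bovine growth hormone polyadenylation signal. A T7 promoter sits upstream of the coding region and also serves as a sequencing primer site. The frame fuses Streptococcus pyogenes Cas9 carrying the H840A nickase mutation to the reverse transcriptase of subtype C PERV, originally found in Chinese Bama miniature pig. This RT carries seven substitutions (D199N, T305K, W312F, L602W, V222A, Y63R, C408R), and the fusion is flanked by SV40 nuclear localisation signals at both termini.

The automated annotation splits Cas9 into two adjacent segments. It labels the RT region as a pol fragment of avian reticuloendotheliosis virus, which is a homology-based match rather than the true origin given in the catalogue entry.

In prime editing, the nickase cuts one DNA strand at the target and the tethered RT copies the desired edit from the extension of a prime editing guide RNA. That guide is not encoded here and must be supplied separately. The plasmid is intended for genome editing in mammalian cells.
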