Features (pLannotate 1.2.2; 17 found; start..end, strand, type, name):
      1..380     +  enhancer       CMV enhancer: human cytomegalovirus immediate early enhancer
    381..584     +  promoter       CMV promoter: human cytomegalovirus (CMV) immediate early promoter
    626..644     +  promoter       T7 promoter: promoter for bacteriophage T7 RNA polymerase
    715..2316    +  CDS            Cas9(N): N-terminal portion of Streptococcus pyogenes Cas9 (Zetsche et al., 2015)
   2317..4811    +  CDS            Cas9(C) (fragment): C-terminal portion of Streptococcus pyogenes Cas9 (Zetsche et al., 2015)
   4915..6891    +  CDS            pol (fragment): POL_AVIRE - Experimental evidence at protein level: Swiss-Prot protein existence level 1. [Integrase]: Catalyzes viral DNA integration into the host chromosome, by performing a series of DNA cutting and joining reactions. From Avian reticuloendotheliosis virus.
   7009..7233    +  polyA_signal   bGH poly(A) signal: bovine growth hormone polyadenylation signal
   7237..7258    +  promoter       SV40 promoter (fragment): SV40 enhancer and early promoter
   7263..7279    +  misc_feature   MCS (fragment): pBluescript multiple cloning site
   7328..7344    -  protein_bind   lac operator: The lac repressor binds to the lac operator to inhibit transcription in E. coli. This inhibition can be relieved by adding lactose or isopropyl-β-D-thiogalactopyranoside (IPTG). lac repressor encoded by lacI
   7352..7382    -  promoter       lac promoter: promoter for the E. coli lac operon
   7397..7418    -  protein_bind   CAP binding site: CAP binding activates transcription in the presence of cAMP. E. coli catabolite activator protein
   7431..7523    -  CDS            lacI (fragment): lac repressor; lacI; The lac repressor binds to the lac operator to inhibit transcription in E. coli. This inhibition can be relieved by adding lactose or isopropyl-β-D-thiogalactopyranoside (IPTG).
   7706..8294    -  rep_origin     ori: high-copy-number ColE1/pMB1/pBR322/pUC origin of replication
   8465..9325    -  CDS            AmpR: β-lactamase; bla; confers resistance to ampicillin, carbenicillin, and related antibiotics
   9326..9430    -  promoter       AmpR promoter: bla
   9501..9545    -  misc_feature   bom (fragment): basis of mobility region from pBR322
>Addgene plasmid #240286 | pvPE-V2 | addgene full sequence | sequence record 488810 | Addgene NGS Result
GACATTGATTATTGACTAGTTATTAATAGTAATCAATTACGGGGTCATTAGTTCATAGCCCATATATGGA
GTTCCGCGTTACATAACTTACGGTAAATGGCCCGCCTGGCTGACCGCCCAACGACCCCCGCCCATTGACG
TCAATAATGACGTATGTTCCCATAGTAACGCCAATAGGGACTTTCCATTGACGTCAATGGGTGGAGTATT
TACGGTAAACTGCCCACTTGGCAGTACATCAAGTGTATCATATGCCAAGTACGCCCCCTATTGACGTCAA
TGACGGTAAATGGCCCGCCTGGCATTATGCCCAGTACATGACCTTATGGGACTTTCCTACTTGGCAGTAC
ATCTACGTATTAGTCATCGCTATTACCATGGTGATGCGGTTTTGGCAGTACATCAATGGGCGTGGATAGC
GGTTTGACTCACGGGGATTTCCAAGTCTCCACCCCATTGACGTCAATGGGAGTTTGTTTTGGCACCAAAA
TCAACGGGACTTTCCAAAATGTCGTAACAACTCCGCCCCATTGACGCAAATGGGCGGTAGGCGTGTACGG
TGGGAGGTCTATATAAGCAGAGCTGGTTTAGTGAACCGTCAGATCCGCTAGAGATCCGCGGCCGCTAATA
CGACTCACTATAGGGAGAGCCGCCACCATGAAACGGACAGCCGACGGAAGCGAGTTCGAGTCACCAAAGA
AGAAGCGGAAAGTCGACAAGAAGTACAGCATCGGCCTGGACATCGGCACCAACTCTGTGGGCTGGGCCGT
GATCACCGACGAGTACAAGGTGCCCAGCAAGAAATTCAAGGTGCTGGGCAACACCGACCGGCACAGCATC
AAGAAGAACCTGATCGGAGCCCTGCTGTTCGACAGCGGCGAAACAGCCGAGGCCACCCGGCTGAAGAGAA
CCGCCAGAAGAAGATACACCAGACGGAAGAACCGGATCTGCTATCTGCAAGAGATCTTCAGCAACGAGAT
GGCCAAGGTGGACGACAGCTTCTTCCACAGACTGGAAGAGTCCTTCCTGGTGGAAGAGGATAAGAAGCAC
GAGCGGCACCCCATCTTCGGCAACATCGTGGACGAGGTGGCCTACCACGAGAAGTACCCCACCATCTACC
ACCTGAGAAAGAAACTGGTGGACAGCACCGACAAGGCCGACCTGCGGCTGATCTATCTGGCCCTGGCCCA
CATGATCAAGTTCCGGGGCCACTTCCTGATCGAGGGCGACCTGAACCCCGACAACAGCGACGTGGACAAG
CTGTTCATCCAGCTGGTGCAGACCTACAACCAGCTGTTCGAGGAAAACCCCATCAACGCCAGCGGCGTGG
ACGCCAAGGCCATCCTGTCTGCCAGACTGAGCAAGAGCAGACGGCTGGAAAATCTGATCGCCCAGCTGCC
CGGCGAGAAGAAGAATGGCCTGTTCGGAAACCTGATTGCCCTGAGCCTGGGCCTGACCCCCAACTTCAAG
AGCAACTTCGACCTGGCCGAGGATGCCAAACTGCAGCTGAGCAAGGACACCTACGACGACGACCTGGACA
ACCTGCTGGCCCAGATCGGCGACCAGTACGCCGACCTGTTTCTGGCCGCCAAGAACCTGTCCGACGCCAT
CCTGCTGAGCGACATCCTGAGAGTGAACACCGAGATCACCAAGGCCCCCCTGAGCGCCTCTATGATCAAG
AGATACGACGAGCACCACCAGGACCTGACCCTGCTGAAAGCTCTCGTGCGGCAGCAGCTGCCTGAGAAGT
ACAAAGAGATTTTCTTCGACCAGAGCAAGAACGGCTACGCCGGCTACATTGACGGCGGAGCCAGCCAGGA
AGAGTTCTACAAGTTCATCAAGCCCATCCTGGAAAAGATGGACGGCACCGAGGAACTGCTCGTGAAGCTG
AACAGAGAGGACCTGCTGCGGAAGCAGCGGACCTTCGACAACGGCAGCATCCCCCACCAGATCCACCTGG
GAGAGCTGCACGCCATTCTGCGGCGGCAGGAAGATTTTTACCCATTCCTGAAGGACAACCGGGAAAAGAT
CGAGAAGATCCTGACCTTCCGCATCCCCTACTACGTGGGCCCTCTGGCCAGGGGAAACAGCAGATTCGCC
TGGATGACCAGAAAGAGCGAGGAAACCATCACCCCCTGGAACTTCGAGGAAGTGGTGGACAAGGGCGCTT
CCGCCCAGAGCTTCATCGAGCGGATGACCAACTTCGATAAGAACCTGCCCAACGAGAAGGTGCTGCCCAA
GCACAGCCTGCTGTACGAGTACTTCACCGTGTATAACGAGCTGACCAAAGTGAAATACGTGACCGAGGGA
ATGAGAAAGCCCGCCTTCCTGAGCGGCGAGCAGAAAAAGGCCATCGTGGACCTGCTGTTCAAGACCAACC
GGAAAGTGACCGTGAAGCAGCTGAAAGAGGACTACTTCAAGAAAATCGAGTGCTTCGACTCCGTGGAAAT
CTCCGGCGTGGAAGATCGGTTCAACGCCTCCCTGGGCACATACCACGATCTGCTGAAAATTATCAAGGAC
AAGGACTTCCTGGACAATGAGGAAAACGAGGACATTCTGGAAGATATCGTGCTGACCCTGACACTGTTTG
AGGACAGAGAGATGATCGAGGAACGGCTGAAAACCTATGCCCACCTGTTCGACGACAAAGTGATGAAGCA
GCTGAAGCGGCGGAGATACACCGGCTGGGGCAGGCTGAGCCGGAAGCTGATCAACGGCATCCGGGACAAG
CAGTCCGGCAAGACAATCCTGGATTTCCTGAAGTCCGACGGCTTCGCCAACAGAAACTTCATGCAGCTGA
TCCACGACGACAGCCTGACCTTTAAAGAGGACATCCAGAAAGCCCAGGTGTCCGGCCAGGGCGATAGCCT
GCACGAGCACATTGCCAATCTGGCCGGCAGCCCCGCCATTAAGAAGGGCATCCTGCAGACAGTGAAGGTG
GTGGACGAGCTCGTGAAAGTGATGGGCCGGCACAAGCCCGAGAACATCGTGATCGAAATGGCCAGAGAGA
ACCAGACCACCCAGAAGGGACAGAAGAACAGCCGCGAGAGAATGAAGCGGATCGAAGAGGGCATCAAAGA
GCTGGGCAGCCAGATCCTGAAAGAACACCCCGTGGAAAACACCCAGCTGCAGAACGAGAAGCTGTACCTG
TACTACCTGCAGAATGGGCGGGATATGTACGTGGACCAGGAACTGGACATCAACCGGCTGTCCGACTACG
ATGTGGACGCTATCGTGCCTCAGAGCTTTCTGAAGGACGACTCCATCGACAACAAGGTGCTGACCAGAAG
CGACAAGAACCGGGGCAAGAGCGACAACGTGCCCTCCGAAGAGGTCGTGAAGAAGATGAAGAACTACTGG
CGGCAGCTGCTGAACGCCAAGCTGATTACCCAGAGAAAGTTCGACAATCTGACCAAGGCCGAGAGAGGCG
GCCTGAGCGAACTGGATAAGGCCGGCTTCATCAAGAGACAGCTGGTGGAAACCCGGCAGATCACAAAGCA
CGTGGCACAGATCCTGGACTCCCGGATGAACACTAAGTACGACGAGAATGACAAGCTGATCCGGGAAGTG
AAAGTGATCACCCTGAAGTCCAAGCTGGTGTCCGATTTCCGGAAGGATTTCCAGTTTTACAAAGTGCGCG
AGATCAACAACTACCACCACGCCCACGACGCCTACCTGAACGCCGTCGTGGGAACCGCCCTGATCAAAAA
GTACCCTAAGCTGGAAAGCGAGTTCGTGTACGGCGACTACAAGGTGTACGACGTGCGGAAGATGATCGCC
AAGAGCGAGCAGGAAATCGGCAAGGCTACCGCCAAGTACTTCTTCTACAGCAACATCATGAACTTTTTCA
AGACCGAGATTACCCTGGCCAACGGCGAGATCCGGAAGCGGCCTCTGATCGAGACAAACGGCGAAACCGG
GGAGATCGTGTGGGATAAGGGCCGGGATTTTGCCACCGTGCGGAAAGTGCTGAGCATGCCCCAAGTGAAT
ATCGTGAAAAAGACCGAGGTGCAGACAGGCGGCTTCAGCAAAGAGTCTATCCTGCCCAAGAGGAACAGCG
ATAAGCTGATCGCCAGAAAGAAGGACTGGGACCCTAAGAAGTACGGCGGCTTCGACAGCCCCACCGTGGC
CTATTCTGTGCTGGTGGTGGCCAAAGTGGAAAAGGGCAAGTCCAAGAAACTGAAGAGTGTGAAAGAGCTG
CTGGGGATCACCATCATGGAAAGAAGCAGCTTCGAGAAGAATCCCATCGACTTTCTGGAAGCCAAGGGCT
ACAAAGAAGTGAAAAAGGACCTGATCATCAAGCTGCCTAAGTACTCCCTGTTCGAGCTGGAAAACGGCCG
GAAGAGAATGCTGGCCTCTGCCGGCGAACTGCAGAAGGGAAACGAACTGGCCCTGCCCTCCAAATATGTG
AACTTCCTGTACCTGGCCAGCCACTATGAGAAGCTGAAGGGCTCCCCCGAGGATAATGAGCAGAAACAGC
TGTTTGTGGAACAGCACAAGCACTACCTGGACGAGATCATCGAGCAGATCAGCGAGTTCTCCAAGAGAGT
GATCCTGGCCGACGCTAATCTGGACAAAGTGCTGTCCGCCTACAACAAGCACCGGGATAAGCCCATCAGA
GAGCAGGCCGAGAATATCATCCACCTGTTTACCCTGACCAATCTGGGAGCCCCTGCCGCCTTCAAGTACT
TTGACACCACCATCGACCGGAAGAGGTACACCAGCACCAAAGAGGTGCTGGACGCCACCCTGATCCACCA
GAGCATCACCGGCCTGTACGAGACACGGATCGACCTGTCTCAGCTGGGAGGTGACTCTGGAGGATCTAGC
GGAGGATCCTCTGGCAGCGAGACACCAGGAACAAGCGAGTCAGCAACACCAGAGAGCAGTGGCGGCAGCA
GCGGCGGCAGCAGCACCCTGCAGCTGGATGATGAATACAGACTATACAGTCCTCTGGTGAAGCCAGACCA
GAATATCCAGTTCTGGCTCGAGCAGTTCCCTCAGGCCTGGGCTGAAACCGCCGGAGTGGGCCTGGCCAAA
CAGGTGCCCCCTCAAGTCATTCAGCTCAAGGCCTCTGCCACTCCAGTGTCTGTGCGGCAGAGACCGCTGT
CTAAGGAAGCTAGAGAAGGCATCCGGCCACACGTACAAAGACTGATACAGCAGGGCATCCTGGTGCCTGT
TCAGAGCCCCTGGAACACCCCCCTGCTGCCTGTGAGAAAACCTGGAACAAATGATTACCGGCCTGTGCAG
GACCTGAGAGAGGTCAACAAACGGGTGCAGGATATCCATCCTACCGTGCCCAACCCCTATAACCTGCTGT
GTGCCCTGCCACCACAGCGGAGCTGGTACACAGTTCTGGATCTGAAGGATGCCTTCTTCTGTCTGCGGCT
CCACCCAACCAGCCAGCCTCTCTTTGCTTTTGAATGGCGGGACCCTGGCGCCGGCCGAACGGGCCAGCTA
ACCTGGACAAGACTGCCCCAGGGTTTTAAAAACTCTCCCACCATCTTTAATGAAGCCCTTCACAGGGACC
TCGCCAATTTTAGAATCCAGCACCCTCAAGTAACTCTGCTCCAGTATGCTGATGACCTGCTACTTGCCGG
CGCCACCAAGCAAGACTGTTTGGAAGGAACCAAAGCCCTGCTGCTGGAGCTGTCTGACCTAGGCTACCGA
GCAAGTGCTAAGAAGGCACAGATCTGCCGGCGAGAGGTCACATACCTAGGATACAGCCTCAGAGGCGGCC
AGAGGTGGCTCACCGAGGCCAGGAAGAGGACCGTGGTGCAGATCCCAGCCCCAACCACGGCAAAGCAGGT
GAGGGAATTTCTGGGGAAGGCCGGGTTCTGCAGACTGTTCATTCCTGGCTTCGCCACCTTGGCGGCTCCC
CTCTACCCACTTACAAAGGAGAAGGGCGAGTTCTCCTGGGCGCCAGAGCATCAGAAGGCCTTTGACGCCA
TCAAAAAGGCTCTGCTGTCTGCCCCAGCCCTGGCCTTACCAGATGTCACCAAGCCGTTCACCCTGTATGT
TGATGAAAGAAAAGGGGTCGCGCGGGGCGTACTGACCCAGACTCTGGGCCCATGGAGACGGCCTGTGGCC
TACCTAAGCAAGAAGCTGGACCCTGTTGCCTCAGGCTGGCCCGTGCGTCTGAAAGCCATAGCTGCTGTGG
CCATCCTGGTGAAGGATGCAGACAAGCTAACTCTAGGTCAGAACATCACCGTCATCGCCCCCCACGCTCT
GGAAAACATCGTGCGCCAGCCCCCAGACCGCTGGATGACCAACGCCCGCATGACACACTATCAGAGCCTC
TTACTGACAGAGAGGGTGACGTTTGCTCCTCCCGCCGCCCTCAATCCTGCCACCCTGCTACCTGAAGAAA
CCGACGAACCCGTGACCCACGACTGCCACCAGTTGCTCATCGAGGAAACAGGAGTCAGGAAAGACTTGAC
GGACATCCCTCTAACTGGGGAGGTTCTGACATGGTTCACAGATGGGAGCAGCTACGTGGTGGAGGGAAAG
AGGATGGCGGGCGCAGCCGTGGTGGACGGCACCCGTACTATTTGGGCTAGCTCCTTACCTGAGGGTACAT
CGGCGCAGAAGGCCGAGCTTATGGCCTTAACACAAGCTCTGCGGCTGGCGGAAGGCAAGAGCATAAACAT
CTACACAGATAGCCGCTACGCCTTCGCCACCGCGCATGTCCACGGAGCCATCTATAAACAGAGAGGTTGG
CTGACCTCAGCAGGCCGAGAAATCAAGAATAAGGAGGAGATCCTCAGCCTGCTGGAGGCTCTGCACCTGC
CCAAAAGACTGGCCATCATCCACTGCCCGGGCCACCAAAAGGCCAAGGACCCCATCTCCAGAGGTAACCA
GATGGCTGACCGAGTGGCAAAGCAGGCTGCCTCTGGCGGCTCAAAAAGAACCGCCGACGGCAGCGAATTC
GAGCCCAAGAAGAAGAGGAAAGTCTAACCGGTCATCATCACCATCACCATTGAGTTTAAACCCGCTGATC
AGCCTCGACTGTGCCTTCTAGTTGCCAGCCATCTGTTGTTTGCCCCTCCCCCGTGCCTTCCTTGACCCTG
GAAGGTGCCACTCCCACTGTCCTTTCCTAATAAAATGAGAAAATTGCATCGCATTGTCTGAGTAGGTGTC
ATTCTATTCTGGGGGGTGGGGTGGGGCAGGACAGCAAGGGGGAGGATTGGGAAGACAATAGCAGGCATGC
TGGGGATGCGGTGGGCTCTATGGCTTCTGAGGCGGAAAGAACCAGCTGGGGCTCGATACCGTCGACCTCT
AGCTAGAGCTTGGCGTAATCATGGTCATAGCTGTTTCCTGTGTGAAATTGTTATCCGCTCACAATTCCAC
ACAACATACGAGCCGGAAGCATAAAGTGTAAAGCCTAGGGTGCCTAATGAGTGAGCTAACTCACATTAAT
TGCGTTGCGCTCACTGCCCGCTTTCCAGTCGGGAAACCTGTCGTGCCAGCTGCATTAATGAATCGGCCAA
CGCGCGGGGAGAGGCGGTTTGCGTATTGGGCGCTCTTCCGCTTCCTCGCTCACTGACTCGCTGCGCTCGG
TCGTTCGGCTGCGGCGAGCGGTATCAGCTCACTCAAAGGCGGTAATACGGTTATCCACAGAATCAGGGGA
TAACGCAGGAAAGAACATGTGAGCAAAAGGCCAGCAAAAGGCCAGGAACCGTAAAAAGGCCGCGTTGCTG
GCGTTTTTCCATAGGCTCCGCCCCCCTGACGAGCATCACAAAAATCGACGCTCAAGTCAGAGGTGGCGAA
ACCCGACAGGACTATAAAGATACCAGGCGTTTCCCCCTGGAAGCTCCCTCGTGCGCTCTCCTGTTCCGAC
CCTGCCGCTTACCGGATACCTGTCCGCCTTTCTCCCTTCGGGAAGCGTGGCGCTTTCTCATAGCTCACGC
TGTAGGTATCTCAGTTCGGTGTAGGTCGTTCGCTCCAAGCTGGGCTGTGTGCACGAACCCCCCGTTCAGC
CCGACCGCTGCGCCTTATCCGGTAACTATCGTCTTGAGTCCAACCCGGTAAGACACGACTTATCGCCACT
GGCAGCAGCCACTGGTAACAGGATTAGCAGAGCGAGGTATGTAGGCGGTGCTACAGAGTTCTTGAAGTGG
TGGCCTAACTACGGCTACACTAGAAGAACAGTATTTGGTATCTGCGCTCTGCTGAAGCCAGTTACCTTCG
GAAAAAGAGTTGGTAGCTCTTGATCCGGCAAACAAACCACCGCTGGTAGCGGTGGTTTTTTTGTTTGCAA
GCAGCAGATTACGCGCAGAAAAAAAGGATCTCAAGAAGATCCTTTGATCTTTTCTACGGGGTCTGACACT
CAGTGGAACGAAAACTCACGTTAAGGGATTTTGGTCATGAGATTATCAAAAAGGATCTTCACCTAGATCC
TTTTAAATTAAAAATGAAGTTTTAAATCAATCTAAAGTATATATGAGTAAACTTGGTCTGACAGTTACCA
ATGCTTAATCAGTGAGGCACCTATCTCAGCGATCTGTCTATTTCGTTCATCCATAGTTGCCTGACTCCCC
GTCGTGTAGATAACTACGATACGGGAGGGCTTACCATCTGGCCCCAGTGCTGCAATGATACCGCGAGACC
CACGCTCACCGGCTCCAGATTTATCAGCAATAAACCAGCCAGCCGGAAGGGCCGAGCGCAGAAGTGGTCC
TGCAACTTTATCCGCCTCCATCCAGTCTATTAATTGTTGCCGGGAAGCTAGAGTAAGTAGTTCGCCAGTT
AATAGTTTGCGCAACGTTGTTGCCATTGCTACAGGCATCGTGGTGTCACGCTCGTCGTTTGGTATGGCTT
CATTCAGCTCCGGTTCCCAACGATCAAGGCGAGTTACATGATCCCCCATGTTGTGCAAAAAAGCGGTTAG
CTCCTTCGGTCCTCCGATCGTTGTCAGAAGTAAGTTGGCCGCAGTGTTATCACTCATGGTTATGGCAGCA
CTGCATAATTCTCTTACTGTCATGCCATCCGTAAGATGCTTTTCTGTGACTGGTGAGTACTCAACCAAGT
CATTCTGAGAATAGTGTATGCGGCGACCGAGTTGCTCTTGCCCGGCGTCAATACGGGATAATACCGCGCC
ACATAGCAGAACTTTAAAAGTGCTCATCATTGGAAAACGTTCTTCGGGGCGAAAACTCTCAAGGATCTTA
CCGCTGTTGAGATCCAGTTCGATGTAACCCACTCGTGCACCCAACTGATCTTCAGCATCTTTTACTTTCA
CCAGCGTTTCTGGGTGAGCAAAAACAGGAAGGCAAAATGCCGCAAAAAAGGGAATAAGGGCGACACGGAA
ATGTTGAATACTCATACTCTTCCTTTTTCAATATTATTGAAGCATTTATCAGGGTTATTGTCTCATGAGC
GGATACATATTTGAATGTATTTAGAAAAATAAACAAATAGGGGTTCCGCGCACATTTCCCCGAAAAGTGC
CACCTGACGTCGACGGATCGGGAGATCGATCTCCCGATCCCCTAGGGTCTACTCTCAGTACAATCTGCTC
TGATGCCGCATAGTTAAGCCAGTATCTGCTCCCTGCTTGTGTGTTGGAGGTCGCTGAGTAGTGCGCGAGC
AAAATTTAAGCTACAACAAGGCAAGGCTTGACCGACAATTGCATGAAGAATCTGCTTAGGGTTAGGCGTT
TTGCGCTGCTTCGCGATGTACGGGCCAGATATACGCGTT
